>Addgene plasmid #198683 | pEM.H10L | addgene full sequence | sequence record 393326 | Addgene NGS Result
GACCCTGTCAGACCAAGTTTACTCATATATACTTTAGATTGATTTAAAACTTCATTTTTAATTTAAAAGG
ATCTAGGTGAAGATCCTTTTTGATAATCTCATGAACAATAAAACTGTCTGCTTACATAAACAGTAATACA
AGGGGTGTTATGAGCCATATTCAACGGGAAACGTCTTGCTCTAGGCCGCGATTAAATTCCAACATGGATG
CTGATTTATATGGGTATAAATGGGCTCGCGATAATGTCGGGCAATCAGGTGCGACAATCTATCGATTGTA
TGGGAAGCCCGATGCGCCAGAGTTGTTTCTGAAACATGGCAAAGGTAGCGTTGCCAATGATGTTACAGAT
GAGATGGTCAGACTAAACTGGCTGACGGAATTTATGCCTCTTCCGACCATCAAGCATTTTATCCGTACTC
CTGATGATGCATGGTTACTCACCACTGCGATCCCCGGGAAAACAGCATTCCAGGTATTAGAAGAATATCC
TGATTCAGGTGAAAATATTGTTGATGCGCTGGCAGTGTTCCTGCGCCGGTTGCATTCGATTCCTGTTTGT
AATTGTCCTTTTAACAGCGATCGCGTATTTCGACTCGCTCAGGCGCAATCACGAATGAATAACGGTTTGG
TTGATGCGAGTGATTTTGATGACGAGCGTAATGGCTGGCCTGTTGAACAAGTCTGGAAAGAAATGCATAA
ACTTTTGCCATTCTCACCGGATTCAGTCGTCACTCATGGTGATTTCTCACTTGATAACCTTATTTTTGAC
GAGGGGAAATTAATAGGTTGTATTGATGTTGGACGAGTCGGAATCGCAGACCGATACCAGGATCTTGCCA
TCCTATGGAACTGCCTCGGTGAGTTTTCTCCTTCATTACAGAAACGGCTTTTTCAAAAATATGGTATTGA
TAATCCTGATATGAATAAATTGCAGTTTCATTTGATGCTCGATGAGTTTTTCTAAGAATTAATTCATGAC
CAAAATCCCTTAACGTGAGTTTTCGTTCCACTGAGCGTCAGACCCCGTAGAAAAGATCAAAGGATCTTCT
TGAGATCCTTTTTTTCTGCGCGTAATCTGCTGCTTGCAAACAAAAAAACCACCGCTACCAGCGGTGGTTT
GTTTGCCGGATCAAGAGCTACCAACTCTTTTTCCGAAGGTAACTGGCTTCAGCAGAGCGCAGATACCAAA
TACTGTTCTTCTAGTGTAGCCGTAGTTAGGCCACCACTTCAAGAACTCTGTAGCACCGCCTACATACCTC
GCTCTGCTAATCCTGTTACCAGTGGCTGCTGCCAGTGGCGATAAGTCGTGTCTTACCGGGTTGGACTCAA
GACGATAGTTACCGGATAAGGCGCAGCGGTCGGGCTGAACGGGGGGTTCGTGCACACAGCCCAGCTTGGA
GCGAACGACCTACACCGAACTGAGATACCTACAGCGTGAGCTATGAGAAAGCGCCACGCTTCCCGAAGGG
AGAAAGGCGGACAGGTATCCGGTAAGCGGCAGGGTCGGAACAGGAGAGCGCACGAGGGAGCTTCCAGGGG
GAAACGCCTGGTATCTTTATAGTCCTGTCGGGTTTCGCCACCTCTGACTTGAGCGTCGATTTTTGTGATG
CTCGTCAGGGGGGCGGAGCCTATGGAAAAACGCCAGCAACGCGGCCTTTTTACGGTTCCTGGCCTTTTGC
TGGCCTTTTGCTCACATGTTCTTTCCTGCGTTATCCCCTGATTCTGTGGATAACCGTATTACCGCCTTTG
AGTGAGCTGATACCGCTCGCCGCAGCCGAACGACCGAGCGCAGCGAGTCAGTGAGCGAGGAAGCGGAAGA
GCGCCCAATACGCAAACCGCCTCTCCCCGCGCGTTGGCCGATTCTGGTCTCCTGCCGCAGTAGAATCAGT
GGAAGGAGAATCCGCCTTAATGGGTAGTGCTTGACACGCAGCAGGCCAGATAAGAACCGCCTGTGCAGTT
TAGATGATATTCGCTGAAGCATAACTAATTAGTTTATTTGTGTGAAGGAATAGTGACGTTGTGATGCGGT
GAGTTCGGCGGTTAGGGGAATGGTATATGATAAAAAACGGAAACGTGCTTCTTTAATTTAATTGTTTAAT
ATTGTTGCAGATATATAAAAAGGGGGAAAGAACCGAAGATGTAATTATTTTTTTATCGCCTCAACCTAAA
GCAAGCAATAAGGTATAAAGATCAGGACCTCTCGAGCGCTGATATCTAAATTTGAAGCCACGCAAGTAAC
TACGTAGGTCAGAGGGGACAAGGAATAACACTTGACATTTTTCTTTTTTCTTTTTTTTTCTTTTTTTTTT
TTTTGTTAATCTTGGCTTCTGTACCGTAGCCTCCTGTATACGGTTTTAGATGCAGTATGTTTATCATCGC
CGAGAAATTTGGGGGGTGCAAAGGAATAAAATCCGTGCTGAAATCCGTGCACCGCATCAAACTTTCTCGG
AGGATTCTTTGCACTAGGA
Features (pLannotate 1.2.2; 4 found; start..end, strand, type, name):
    150..965     +  CDS            KanR: aminoglycoside phosphotransferase; aph(3')-Ia; confers resistance to kanamycin in bacteria or G418 (Geneticin®) in eukaryotes
   1050..1638    +  rep_origin     ori: high-copy-number ColE1/pMB1/pBR322/pUC origin of replication
   1821..1864    +  CDS            lacI (fragment): lac repressor; lacI; The lac repressor binds to the lac operator to inhibit transcription in E. coli. This inhibition can be relieved by adding lactose or isopropyl-β-D-thiogalactopyranoside (IPTG).
   2286..2304    +  promoter       ADH1 promoter (fragment): S. cerevisiae ADH1; promoter for alcohol dehydrogenase 1
