[The description below was written by a language model from this plasmid's Addgene catalogue record and pLannotate feature annotations shown in this document.]
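Description:
pEM.H10L is a small (about 2.5 kb) part-storage plasmid from the Easy-MISE (Easy Modular Integrative fuSion-ready Expression) toolkit, a synthetic biology system for rapid engineering of heterologous production in Saccharomyces cerevisiae. It is built on the pGA-blue backbone and is maintained in E. coli as a high-copy plasmid through a ColE1/pUC-type origin of replication. Selection is by kanamycin, conferred by the aph(3')-Ia aminoglycoside phosphotransferase gene. No yeast origin of replication or yeast selectable marker is annotated, which fits a module donor rather than a plasmid that replicates in yeast on its own.

The recorded insert is XI1_UP, a S. cerevisiae sequence. The name and the integrative design of the toolkit suggest an upstream homology arm that directs a cassette to a chromosomal locus designated XI1, but the record does not define the locus or the extent of the insert, and the insert itself is not annotated in the feature table. The only other features detected are very short matches: a fragment of lacI, probably a backbone remnant, and a 19 nt match to the ADH1 promoter. Neither is long enough to be a functional element, and the record describes no complete promoter, coding sequence or terminator for yeast expression.

The depositor notes that the plasmid was made by Golden Gate assembly. Within the toolkit it would presumably be combined with other modules, such as a matching downstream arm and expression units, to build integration cassettes for yeast. The specific assembly scheme and restriction sites are not given in the record.
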