Addgene plasmid #198683: pEM.H10L
Purpose: An Easy Modular Integrative fuSion-ready Expression toolkit (Easy-MISE toolkit) for fast engineering of heterologous productions in Saccharomyces cerevisiae
Depositing lab: Paola Branduardi. Depositing organization: Universita degli Studi di Milano-Bicocca. Publication: Easy Modular Integrative fuSion-ready Expression (Easy-MISE) Toolkit for Fast Engineering of Heterologous Productions in Saccharomyces cerevisiae. Maestroni L, Butti P, Milanesi R, Pagliari S, Campone L, Serra I, Branduardi P. ACS Synth Biol. 2023 Apr 14. doi: 10.1021/acssynbio.3c00015. PubMed 37058502.
Backbone
  Vector backbone: pGA-blue
  Backbone manufacturer: IndBioTech Lab
  Vector type: Yeast Expression, Synthetic Biology
Growth in bacteria
  Bacterial resistance: Kanamycin, 50 μg/mL
  Growth temperature: 37°C
  Growth strain: DH5alpha
  Copy number: High Copy
Gene/Insert
  Gene/Insert name: XI1_UP
  Species: S. cerevisiae (budding yeast)
  Cloning method: Unknown
Terms and licenses: Academic/Nonprofit Terms; Industry Terms: Not Available to Industry
Depositor comments: Cloning Method: Goldon Gate Assembly
How to cite: pEM.H10L was a gift from Paola Branduardi (Addgene plasmid # 198683 ; http://n2t.net/addgene:198683 ; RRID:Addgene_198683)
